Addgene plasmid #146226: pAc5.1B-lambdaN-HA-HsAGO2-F505V_E
Purpose: Insect Expression of HsAGO2-F505V
Depositing lab: Elisa Izaurralde. Depositing organization: Max Planck Institute for Developmental Biology. Publication: GW182 interaction with Argonaute is essential for miRNA-mediated translational repression and mRNA decay. Eulalio A, Huntzinger E, Izaurralde E. Nat Struct Mol Biol. 2008 Apr . 15(4):346-53. 10.1038/nsmb.1405 PubMed 18345015.
Backbone
  Vector backbone: Unknown
  Vector type: Insect Expression
Growth in bacteria
  Bacterial resistance: Ampicillin, 100 μg/mL
  Growth temperature: 37°C
  Growth strain: DH5alpha
  Copy number: Low Copy
Gene/Insert
  Gene/Insert name: HsAGO2-F505V (alt names: EIF2C2; Q10; MGC3183)
  Species: H. sapiens (human)
  Mutation: sequence differs in the first 7 AA from the sequence given by NCBI: NM_012154.2
  Entrez Gene: AGO2 (a.k.a. CASC7, EIF2C2, LESKRES, LINC00980, PPD, Q10)
  Cloning method: Unknown
Terms and licenses: Academic/Nonprofit Terms; Industry Terms: Not Available to Industry
Depositor comments: Plasmids from this collection were made available to the research community and donated after the lab closed. Please note that the sequence provided by the depositing laboratory may be theoretical/predicted or based on Sanger sequencing results. There may be discrepancies between sequencing results obtained by Addgene and the depositor sequence. If an Addgene verified sequence is not available, please contact before placing your order to request that our lab fully sequence the plasmid.
How to cite: pAc5.1B-lambdaN-HA-HsAGO2-F505V_E was a gift from Elisa Izaurralde (Addgene plasmid # 146226 ; http://n2t.net/addgene:146226 ; RRID:Addgene_146226)
