[The description below was written by a language model from this plasmid's Addgene catalogue record and pLannotate feature annotations shown in this document.]
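Description:
pAc5.1B-lambdaN-HA-HsAGO2-F505V_E is an 8,063 nt insect-cell expression plasmid. The catalogue lists its backbone as unknown, although the name and the annotated parts point to a pAc5.1-type vector. It is propagated in E. coli through a ColE1/pUC-family origin and selected with ampicillin via the β-lactamase gene and its own promoter. The origin is annotated as a high-copy type, whereas the repository entry lists the plasmid as low copy. A tetracycline-resistance fragment and a small piece of SV40 large T antigen are also annotated, and both appear to be non-functional backbone remnants.

Expression is driven by the Drosophila melanogaster actin 5C promoter, a strong constitutive promoter commonly used in Drosophila cultured cells, and is terminated by an SV40 polyadenylation signal. The open reading frame begins with a short fragment of the bacteriophage lambda N protein, the peptide that binds boxB RNA hairpins. This is followed by a single-repeat-sized HA epitope and then human AGO2 (EIF2C2) carrying the F505V substitution. The depositor notes that the first seven amino acids differ from the NCBI reference sequence. A vector-derived V5 tag lies downstream of the AGO2 coding region, but the record does not say whether it is translated in frame or preceded by a stop codon.

The lambdaN fusion allows the Argonaute protein to be tethered artificially to a reporter mRNA bearing boxB sites, bypassing the need for a guide RNA, while the HA tag allows detection or immunoprecipitation. The stated purpose is simply insect expression of the mutant. The associated study concerns the GW182–Argonaute interaction in miRNA-mediated translational repression and mRNA decay, but the record does not describe the specific effect of F505V.
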