Features (pLannotate 1.2.2; 11 found; start..end, strand, type, name):
     56..2568    +  promoter       Ac5 promoter: Drosophila melanogaster actin 5C promoter
   2588..2653    +  CDS            N (fragment): REGN_LAMBD - Experimental evidence at protein level: Swiss-Prot protein existence level 1. Plays a role as a transcriptional antitermination factor that allows the virus to initiate its lytic phase. Activates expression of the delayed viral early genes by modifying host RNA polymerase (RNAP) into a form that is resistant to termination signals. This antitermination function requires the host NusA protein which serves to stabilize the interaction between antitermination protein N and host RNA polymerase. From Escherichia phage lambda (Bacteriophage lambda).
   2678..2704    +  CDS            3xHA (fragment): three tandem HA epitope tags
   2753..5308    +  CDS            AGO2: AGO2_HUMAN - Also known as EIF2C2. Experimental evidence at protein level: Swiss-Prot protein existence level 1. Required for RNA-mediated gene silencing (RNAi) by the RNA- induced silencing complex (RISC). The 'minimal RISC' appears to include AGO2 bound to a short guide RNA such as a microRNA (miRNA) or short interfering RNA (siRNA). These guide RNAs direct RISC to complementary mRNAs that are targets for RISC-mediated gene silencing. The precise mechanism of gene silencing depends on the degree of complementarity between the miRNA or siRNA and its target. Binding of RISC to a perfectly comp
   5348..5389    +  CDS            V5 tag: epitope tag from simian virus 5
   5489..5623    -  polyA_signal   SV40 poly(A) signal: SV40 polyadenylation signal
   5646..5730    -  CDS            large T antigen (fragment): large T antigen from SV40 (simian virus 40)
   5731..6201    +  CDS            TcR (fragment): tetracycline efflux protein; tet; confers resistance to tetracycline
   6245..6833    -  rep_origin     ori: high-copy-number ColE1/pMB1/pBR322/pUC origin of replication
   7004..7864    -  CDS            AmpR: β-lactamase; bla; confers resistance to ampicillin, carbenicillin, and related antibiotics
   7865..7969    -  promoter       AmpR promoter: bla
>Addgene plasmid #146226 | pAc5.1B-lambdaN-HA-HsAGO2-F505V_E | depositor full sequence | sequence record 288671 | Full Sequence
CTTCAAGGAATTAATTCTATATTCTAAAAACACAAATGATACTTCTAAAAAAAATCATGAATGGCATCAA
CTCTGAATCAAATCTTTGCAGATGCACCTACTTCTCATTTCCACTGTCACATCATTTTTCCAGATCTCGC
TGCCTGTTATGTGGCCCACAAACCAAGACACGTTTTATGGCCATTAAAGCTGGCTGATCGTCGCCAAACA
CCAAATACATATCAATATGTACATTCGAGAAAGAAGCGATCAAAGAAGCGTCTTCGGGCGAGTAGGAGAA
TGCGGAGGAGAAGGAGAACGAGCTGATCTAGTATCTCTCCACAATCCAATGCCAACTGACCAACTGGCCA
TATTCGGAGCAATTTGAAGCCAATTTCCATCGCCTGGCGATCGCTCCATTCTTGGCTATATGTTTTTCAC
CGTTCCCGGGGCCATTTTCAAAGACTCGTCGGTAAGATAAGATTGTGTCACTCGCTGTCTCTCTTCATTT
GTCGAAGAATGCTGAGGAATTTCGCGATGACGTCGGCGAGTATTTTGAAGAATGAGAATAATTTGTATTT
ATACGAAAATCAGTTAGTGGAATTTTCTACAAAAACATGTTATCTATAGATAATTTTGTTGCAAAATATG
TTGACTATGACAAAGATTGTATGTATATACCTTTAATGTATTCTCATTTTCTTATGTATTTATAATGGCA
ATGATGATACTGATGATATTTTAAGATGATGCCAGACCACAGGCTGATTTCTGCGTCTTTTGCCGAACGC
AGTGCATGTGCGGTTGTTGTTTTTTGGAATAGTTTCAATTTTCGGACTGTCCGCTTTGATTTCAGTTTCT
TGGCTTATTCAAAAAGCAAAGTAAAGCCAAAAAAGCGAGATGGCAATACCAAATGCGGCAAAACGGTAGT
GGAAGGAAAGGGGTGCGGGGCAGCGGAAGGAAGGGTGGGGCGGGGCGTGGCGGGGTCTGTGGCTGGGCGC
GACGTCACCGACGTTGGAGCCACTCCTTTGACCATGTGTGCGTGTGTGTATTATTCGTGTCTCGCCACTC
GCCGGTTGTTTTTTTCTTTTTATCTCGCTCTCTCTAGCGCCATCTCGTACGCATGCTCAACGCACCGCAT
GTTGCCGTGTCCTTTATGCGTCATTTTGGCTCGAAATAGGCAATTATTTAAACAAAGATTAGTCAACGAA
AACGCTAAAATAAATAAGTCTACAATATGGTTACTTATTGCCATGTGTGTGCAGCCAACGATAGCAACAA
AAGCAACAACACAGTGGCTTTCCCTCTTTCACTTTTTGTTTGCAAGCGCGTGCGAGCAAGACGGCACGAC
CGGCAAACGCAATTACGCTGACAAAGAGCAGACGAAGTTTTGGCCGAAAAACATCAAGGCGCCTGATACG
AATGCATTTGCAATAACAATTGCGATATTTAATATTGTTTATGAAGCTGTTTGACTTCAAAACACACAAA
AAAAAAAATAAAACAAATTATTTGAAAGAGAATTAGGAATCGGACAGCTTATCGTTACGGGCTAACAGCA
CACCGAGACGAAATAGCTTACCTGACGTCACAGCCTCTGGAAGAACTGCCGCCAAGCAGAGAGAGAGAGA
AAAAGAGGGAGAGCAGCTTAGACCGCATGTGCTTGTGTGTGAGGCGTCTCTCTCTTCGTCTCCTGTTTGC
GCAAACGCATAGACTGCACTGAGAAAATCGATTACCTATTTTTTATGAATGAATATTTGCACTATTACTA
TTCAAAACTATTAAGATAGCAATCACATTCAATAGCCAAATACTATACCACCTGAGCGATGCAACGAAAT
GATCAATTTGAGCAAAAATGCTGCATATTTAGGACGGCATCATTATAGAAATGCTTCTTGCTGTGTACTT
TTCTCTCGTCTGGCAGCTGTTTCGCCGTTATTGTTAAAACCGGCTTAAGTTAGGTGTGTTTTCTACGACT
AGTGATGCCCCTACTAGAAGATGTGTGTTGCACAAATGTCCCTGAATAACCAATTTGAAGTGCAGATAGC
AGTAAACGTAAGCTAATATGAATATTATTTAACTGTAATGTTTTAATATCGCTGGACATTACTAATAAAC
CCACTATAAACACATGTACATATGTATGTTTTGGCATACAATGAGTAGTTGGGGAAAAAATGTGTAAAAG
CACCGTGACCATCACAGCATAAAGATAACCAGCTGAAGTATCGAATATGAGTAACCCCCAAATTGAATCA
CATGCCGCAACTGATAGGACCCATGGAAGTACACTCTTCATGGCGATATACAAGACACACACAAGCACGA
ACACCCAGTTGCGGAGGAAATTCTCCGTAAATGAAAACCCAATCGGCGAACAATTCATACCCATATATGG
TAAAAGTTTTGAACGCGACTTGAGAGCGGAGAGCATTGCGGCTGATAAGGTTTTAGCGCTAAGCGGGCTT
TATAAAACGGGCTGCGGGACCAGTTTTCATATCACTACCGTTTGAGTTCTTGTGCTGTGTGGATACTCCT
CCCGACACAAAGCCGCTCCATCAGCCAGCAGTCGTCTAATCCAGAGACCCCGGATCGGGGTACCAACATG
GACGCACAAACACGACGACGTGAGCGTCGCGCTGAGAAACAAGCTCAATGGAAAGCTGCAAACGGTGGAT
CTCCTCCACATATGGCTTACCCATACGATGTTCCAGATTACGCTCCTCCAAGCTTGAATTCTATGGGAGG
GCACCCATTCCAGTGGTGTAACGCACTTGCACCTCCTGCGCCGCCGCCCCCCATCCAAGGATATGCCTTC
AAGCCTCCACCTAGACCCGACTTTGGGACCTCCGGGAGAACAATCAAATTACAGGCCAATTTCTTCGAAA
TGGACATCCCCAAAATTGACATCTATCATTATGAATTGGATATCAAGCCAGAGAAGTGCCCGAGGAGAGT
TAACAGGGAAATCGTGGAACACATGGTCCAGCACTTTAAAACACAGATCTTTGGGGATCGGAAGCCCGTG
TTTGACGGCAGGAAGAATCTATACACAGCCATGCCCCTTCCGATTGGGAGGGACAAGGTGGAGCTGGAGG
TCACGCTGCCAGGAGAAGGCAAGGATCGCATCTTCAAGGTGTCCATCAAGTGGGTGTCCTGCGTGAGCTT
GCAGGCGTTACACGATGCACTTTCAGGGCGGCTGCCCAGCGTCCCTTTTGAGACGATCCAGGCCCTGGAC
GTGGTCATGAGGCACTTGCCATCCATGAGGTACACCCCCGTGGGCCGCTCCTTCTTCACCGCGTCCGAAG
GCTGCTCTAACCCTCTTGGCGGGGGCCGAGAAGTGTGGTTTGGCTTCCATCAGTCCGTCCGGCCTTCTCT
CTGGAAAATGATGCTGAATATTGATGTGTCAGCAACAGCGTTTTACAAGGCACAGCCAGTAATCGAGTTT
GTTTGTGAAGTTTTGGATTTTAAAAGTATTGAAGAACAACAAAAACCTCTGACAGATTCCCAAAGGGTAA
AGTTTACCAAAGAAATTAAAGGTCTAAAGGTGGAGATAACGCACTGTGGGCAGATGAAGAGGAAGTACCG
TGTCTGCAATGTGACCCGGCGGCCCGCCAGTCACCAAACATTCCCGCTGCAGCAGGAGAGCGGGCAGACG
GTGGAGTGCACGGTGGCCCAGTATTTCAAGGACAGGCACAAGTTGGTTCTGCGCTACCCCCACCTCCCAT
GTTTACAAGTCGGACAGGAGCAGAAACACACCTACCTTCCCCTGGAGGTCTGTAACATTGTGGCAGGACA
AAGATGTATTAAAAAATTAACGGACAATCAGACCTCAACCATGATCAGAGCGACTGCTAGGTCGGCGCCC
GATCGGCAAGAAGAGATTAGCAAATTGATGCGAAGTGCAAGTTTCAACACAGATCCATACGTCCGTGAAT
TTGGAATCATGGTCAAAGATGAGATGACAGACGTGACTGGGCGGGTGCTGCAGCCGCCCTCCATCCTCTA
CGGGGGCAGGAATAAAGCTATTGCGACCCCTGTCCAGGGCGTCTGGGACATGCGGAACAAGCAGTTCCAC
ACGGGCATCGAGATCAAGGTGTGGGCCATTGCGTGCTTCGCCCCCCAGCGCCAGTGCACGGAAGTCCATC
TGAAGTCCTTCACAGAGCAGCTCAGAAAGATCTCGAGAGACGCCGGCATGCCCATCCAGGGCCAGCCGTG
CTTCTGCAAATACGCGCAGGGGGCGGACAGCGTGGAGCCCATGGTCCGGCACCTGAAGAACACGTATGCG
GGCCTGCAGCTGGTGGTGGTCATCCTGCCCGGCAAGACGCCCGTGTACGCCGAGGTCAAGCGCGTGGGAG
ACACGGTGCTGGGGATGGCCACGCAGTGCGTGCAGATGAAGAACGTGCAGAGGACCACGCCACAGACCCT
GTCCAACCTCTGCCTGAAGATCAACGTCAAGCTGGGAGGCGTGAACAACATCCTGCTGCCCCAGGGCAGG
CCGCCGGTGTTCCAGCAGCCCGTCATCTTTCTGGGAGCAGACGTCACTCACCCCCCCGCCGGGGATGGGA
AGAAGCCCTCCATTGCCGCCGTGGTGGGCAGCATGGACGCCCACCCCAATCGCTACTGCGCCACCGTGCG
CGTGCAGCAGCACCGGCAGGAGATCATACAAGACCTGGCCGCCATGGTCCGCGAGCTCCTCATCCAGTTC
TACAAGTCCACGCGCTTCAAGCCCACCCGCATCATCTTCTACCGCGACGGTGTCTCTGAAGGCCAGTTCC
AGCAGGTTCTCCACCACGAGTTGCTGGCCATCCGTGAGGCCTGTATCAAGCTAGAAAAAGACTACCAGCC
CGGGATCACCTTCATCGTGGTGCAGAAGAGGCACCACACCCGGCTCTTCTGCACTGACAAGAACGAGCGG
GTTGGGAAAAGTGGAAACATTCCAGCAGGCACGACTGTGGACACGAAAATCACCCACCCCACCGAGTTCG
ACTTCTACCTGTGTAGTCACGCTGGCATCCAGGGGACAAGCAGGCCTTCGCACTATCACGTCCTCTGGGA
CGACAATCGTTTCTCCTCTGATGAGCTGCAGATCCTAACCTACCAGCTGTGTCACACCTACGTGCGCTGC
ACACGCTCCGTGTCCATCCCAGCGCCAGCATACTACGCTCACCTGGTGGCCTTCCGGGCCAGGTACCACC
TGGTGGATAAGGAACATGACAGTGCTGAAGGAAGCCATACCTCTGGGCAGAGTAACGGGCGAGACCACCA
AGCACTGGCCAAGGCGGTCCAGGTTCACCAAGACACTCTGCGCACCATGTACTTTGCTTGAGGCGGCCGC
TCGAGTCTAGAGGGCCCGCGGTTCGAAGGTAAGCCTATCCCTAACCCTCTCCTCGGTCTCGATTCTACGC
GTACCGGTCATCATCACCATCACCATTGAGTTTAAACCCGCTGATCAGCCTCGACTGTGCCTTCTAAGGC
CTGAGCTCGCTGATCAGCCTCGATCGAGGATCCAGACATGATAAGATACATTGATGAGTTTGGACAAACC
ACAACTAGAATGCAGTGAAAAAAATGCTTTATTTGTGAAATTTGTGATGCTATTGCTTTATTTGTAACCA
TTATAAGCTGCAATAAACAAGTTAACAACAACAATTGCATTCATTTTATGTTTCAGGTTCAGGGGGAGGT
GTGGGAGGTTTTTTAAAGCAAGTAAAACCTCTACAAATGTGGTATGGCTGATTATGATCAGTCGACCGAT
GCCCTTGAGAGCCTTCAACCCAGTCAGCTCCTTCCGGTGGGCGCGGGGCATGACTATCGTCGCCGCACTT
ATGACTGTCTTCTTTATCATGCAACTCGTAGGACAGGTGCCGGCAGCGCTCTGGGTCATTTTCGGCGAGG
ACCGCTTTCGCTGGAGCGCGACGATGATCGGCCTGTCGCTTGCGGTATTCGGAATCTTGCACGCCCTCGC
TCAAGCCTTCGTCACTGGTCCCGCCACCAAACGTTTCGGCGAGAAGCAGGCCATTATCGCCGGCATGGCG
GCCGACGCGCTGGGCTACGTCTTGCTGGCGTTCGCGACGCGAGGCTGGATGGCCTTCCCCATTATGATTC
TTCTCGCTTCCGGCGGCATCGGGATGCCCGCGTTGCAGGCCATGCTGTCCAGGCAGGTAGATGACGACCA
TCAGGGACAGCTTCAAGGATCGCTCGCGGCTCTTACCAGCCAGCAAAAGGCCAGGAACCGTAAAAAGGCC
GCGTTGCTGGCGTTTTTCCATAGGCTCCGCCCCCCTGACGAGCATCACAAAAATCGACGCTCAAGTCAGA
GGTGGCGAAACCCGACAGGACTATAAAGATACCAGGCGTTTCCCCCTGGAAGCTCCCTCGTGCGCTCTCC
TGTTCCGACCCTGCCGCTTACCGGATACCTGTCCGCCTTTCTCCCTTCGGGAAGCGTGGCGCTTTCTCAA
TGCTCACGCTGTAGGTATCTCAGTTCGGTGTAGGTCGTTCGCTCCAAGCTGGGCTGTGTGCACGAACCCC
CCGTTCAGCCCGACCGCTGCGCCTTATCCGGTAACTATCGTCTTGAGTCCAACCCGGTAAGACACGACTT
ATCGCCACTGGCAGCAGCCACTGGTAACAGGATTAGCAGAGCGAGGTATGTAGGCGGTGCTACAGAGTTC
TTGAAGTGGTGGCCTAACTACGGCTACACTAGAAGGACAGTATTTGGTATCTGCGCTCTGCTGAAGCCAG
TTACCTTCGGAAAAAGAGTTGGTAGCTCTTGATCCGGCAAACAAACCACCGCTGGTAGCGGTGGTTTTTT
TGTTTGCAAGCAGCAGATTACGCGCAGAAAAAAAGGATCTCAAGAAGATCCTTTGATCTTTTCTACGGGG
TCTGACGCTCAGTGGAACGAAAACTCACGTTAAGGGATTTTGGTCATGAGATTATCAAAAAGGATCTTCA
CCTAGATCCTTTTAAATTAAAAATGAAGTTTTAAATCAATCTAAAGTATATATGAGTAAACTTGGTCTGA
CAGTTACCAATGCTTAATCAGTGAGGCACCTATCTCAGCGATCTGTCTATTTCGTTCATCCATAGTTGCC
TGACTCCCCGTCGTGTAGATAACTACGATACGGGAGGGCTTACCATCTGGCCCCAGTGCTGCAATGATAC
CGCGAGACCCACGCTCACCGGCTCCAGATTTATCAGCAATAAACCAGCCAGCCGGAAGGGCCGAGCGCAG
AAGTGGTCCTGCAACTTTATCCGCCTCCATCCAGTCTATTAATTGTTGCCGGGAAGCTAGAGTAAGTAGT
TCGCCAGTTAATAGTTTGCGCAACGTTGTTGCCATTGCTGCAGGCATCGTGGTGTCACGCTCGTCGTTTG
GTATGGCTTCATTCAGCTCCGGTTCCCAACGATCAAGGCGAGTTACATGATCCCCCATGTTGTGCAAAAA
AGCGGTTAGCTCCTTCGGTCCTCCGATCGTTGTCAGAAGTAAGTTGGCCGCAGTGTTATCACTCATGGTT
ATGGCAGCACTGCATAATTCTCTTACTGTCATGCCATCCGTAAGATGCTTTTCTGTGACTGGTGAGTACT
CAACCAAGTCATTCTGAGAATAGTGTATGCGGCGACCGAGTTGCTCTTGCCCGGCGTCAACACGGGATAA
TACCGCGCCACATAGCAGAACTTTAAAAGTGCTCATCATTGGAAAACGTTCTTCGGGGCGAAAACTCTCA
AGGATCTTACCGCTGTTGAGATCCAGTTCGATGTAACCCACTCGTGCACCCAACTGATCTTCAGCATCTT
TTACTTTCACCAGCGTTTCTGGGTGAGCAAAAACAGGAAGGCAAAATGCCGCAAAAAAGGGAATAAGGGC
GACACGGAAATGTTGAATACTCATACTCTTCCTTTTTCAATATTATTGAAGCATTTATCAGGGTTATTGT
CTCATGAGCGGATACATATTTGAATGTATTTAGAAAAATAAACAAATAGGGGTTCCGCGCACATTTCCCC
GAAAAGTGCCACCTGACGTCTAAGAAACCATTATTATCATGACATTAACCTATAAAAATAGGCGTATCAC
GAGGCCCTTTCGT
